>Addgene plasmid #112574 | pExp-Sumo | addgene full sequence | sequence record 217243 | Addgene NGS Result
TAATACGACTCACTATAGGGAATTGTGAGCGGATAACAATTCCTCTAGAAATAATTTTGTTTAACTTTAA
GAAGGAGATATATCCATGAATCACCATCACCATCACCATCACCATTCTGGCACTAGTGGCAGCGATAGCG
AAGTGAACCAGGAAGCGAAACCGGAAGTTAAACCTGAAGTGAAGCCGGAAACCCATATTAACCTGAAAGT
GTCTGATGGCAGCAGCGAAATCTTCTTCAAAATCAAAAAAACCACTCCGCTGCGTCGTCTGATGGAAGCG
TTTGCGAAACGTCAGGGCAAAGAAATGGATAGCCTGCGTTTTCTGTATGATGGCATTCGTATTCAGGCGG
ATCAGACTCCGGAAGATCTGGATATGGAAGATAACGATATTATCGAAGCGCATCGTGAGCAGATTGGTGG
TACCGAAAACCTGTACTTCCAGTGAGACCTTAATTAACTCGAGCGCATGGAGCCACCCGCAGTTCGAAAA
ATAAGCTTGAGTATTCTATAGTGTCACCTAAATCCCAGCTTGATCCGGCTGCTAACAAAGCCCGAAAGGA
AGCTGAGTTGGCTGCTGCCACCGCTGAGCAATAACTAGCATAACCCCTTGGGGCCTCTAAACGGGTCTTG
AGGGGTTTTTTGCTGAAAGGAGGAACTATATCCGGATAACCTGGCGTAATAGCGAAGAGGCCCGCACCGA
TCGCCCTTCCCAACAGTTGCGCAGCCTGAATGGCGAATGGAAATTGTAAGCGTTAATATTTTGTTAAAAT
TCGCGTTAAATTTTTGTTAAATCAGCTCATTTTTTAACCAATAGGCCGAAATCGGCAAAATCCCTTATAA
ATCAAAAGAATAGACCGAGATAGGGT
[37 nt withheld, positions 867-903]
AAAGAACGTGGACTCCAACGTCAAAGG
[32 nt withheld, positions 931-962]
AGCTTGCATGCCTGCAGGTCGGAAGCATAAAGTGTAAAGCCTGGGGTGCCTAATGAGTGAGCTAACTTAC
ATTAATTGCGTTGCGCTCACTGCCCGCTTTCCAGTCGGGAAACCTGTCGTGCCAGCTGCATTAATGAATC
GGCCAACGCGCGGGGAGAGGCGGTTTGCGTATTGGGCGCCAGGGTGGTTTTTCTTTTCACCAGTGAGACG
GGCAACAGCTGATTGCCCTTCACCGCCTGGCCCTGAGAGAGTTGCAGCAAGCGGTCCACGCTGGTTTGCC
CCAGCAGGCGAAAATCCTGTTTGATGGTGGTTAACGGCGGGATATAACATGAGCTGTCTTCGGTATCGTC
GTATCCCACTACCGAGATATCCGCACCAACGCGCAGCCCGGACTCGGTAATGGCGCGCATTGCGCCCAGC
GCCATCTGATCGTTGGCAACCAGCATCGCAGTGGGAACGATGCCCTCATTCAGCATTTGCATGGTTTGTT
GAAAACCGGACATGGCACTCCAGTCGCCTTCCCGTTCCGCTATCGGCTGAATTTGATTGCGAGTGAGATA
TTTATGCCAGCCAGCCAGACGCAGACGCGCCGAGACAGAACTTAATGGGCCCGCTAACAGCGCGATTTGC
TGGTGACCCAATGCGACCAGATGCTCCACGCCCAGTCGCGTACCGTCTTCATGGGAGAAAATAATACTGT
TGATGGGTGTCTGGTCAGAGACATCAAGAAATAACGCCGGAACATTAGTGCAGGCAGCTTCCACAGCAAT
GGCATCCTGGTCATCCAGCGGATAGTTAATGATCAGCCCACTGACGCGTTGCGCGAGAAGATTGTGCACC
GCCGCTTTACAGGCTTCGACGCCGCTTCGTTCTACCATCGACACCACCACGCTGGCACCCAGTTGATCGG
CGCGAGATTTAATCGCCGCGACAATTTGCGACGGCGCGTGCAGGGCCAGACTGGAGGTGGCAACGCCAAT
CAGCAACGACTGTTTGCCCGCCAGTTGTTGTGCCACGCGGTTGGGAATGTAATTCAGCTCCGCCATCGCC
GCTTCCACTTTTTCCCGCGTTTTCGCAGAAACGTGGCTGGCCTGGTTCACCACGCGGGAAACGGTCTGAT
AAGAGACACCGGCATACTCTGCGACATCGTATAACGTTACTGGTTTCACATTCACCACCCTGAATTGACT
CTCTTCCGGGCGCTATCATGCCATACCGCGAAAGGTTTTGCACCATTCGATGGTGTCGGCGAGCTCGAAT
TGTGAACCATCACCCT
[91 nt withheld, positions 2239-2329]
G
[124 nt withheld, positions 2331-2454]
CCTGATGCGGTATTTTCTCCTTACGCATCTGTGCGGTATTTCACACCGCATATGGTGCACTCTCAGTACA
ATCTGCTCTGATGCCGCATAGTTAAGCCAGCCCCGACACCCGCCAACACCCGCTGACGCGCCCTGACGGG
CTTGTCTGCTCCCGGCATCCGCTTACAGACAAGCTGTGACCGTCTCCGGGAGCTGCATGTGTCAGAGGTT
TTCACCGTCATCACCGAAACGCGCGAGACGAAAGGGCCTCGTGATACGCCTATTTTTATAGGTTAATGTC
ATGATAATAATGGTTTCTTAGACGTCAGGTGGCACTTTTCGGGGAAATGTGCGCGGAACCCCTATTTGTT
TATTTTTCTAAATACATTCAAATATGTATCCGCTCATGAGACAATAACCCTGATAAATGCTTCAATAATA
TTGAAAAAGGAAGAGTATGAGTATTCAACATTTCCGTGTCGCCCTTATTCCCTTTTTTGCGGCATTTTGC
CTTCCTGTTTTTGCTCACCCAGAAACGCTGGTGAAAGTAAAAGATGCTGAAGATCAGTTGGGTGCACGAG
TGGGTTACATCGAACTGGATCTCAACAGCGGTAAGATCCTTGAGAGTTTTCGCCCCGAAGAACGTTTTCC
AATGATGAGCACTTTTAAAGTTCTGCTATGTGGCGCGGTATTATCCCGTATTGACGCCGGGCAAGAGCAA
CTCGGTCGCCGCATACACTATTCTCAGAATGACTTGGTTGAGTACTCACCAGTCACAGAAAAGCATCTTA
CGGATGGCATGACAGTAAGAGAATTATGCAGTGCTGCCATAACCATGAGTGATAACACTGCGGCCAACTT
ACTTCTGACAACGATCGGAGGACCGAAGGAGCTAACCGCTTTTTTGCACAACATGGGGGATCATGTAACT
CGCCTTGATCGTTGGGAACCGGAGCTGAATGAAGCCATACCAAACGACGAGCGTGACACCACGATGCCTG
TAGCAATGGCAACAACGTTGCGCAAACTATTAACTGGCGAACTACTTACTCTAGCTTCCCGGCAACAATT
AATAGACTGGATGGAGGCGGATAAAGTTGCAGGACCACTTCTGCGCTCGGCCCTTCCGGCTGGCTGGTTT
ATTGCTGATAAATCTGGAGCCGGTGAGCGTGGTTCTCGCGGTATCATTGCAGCACTGGGGCCAGATGGTA
AGCCCTCCCGTATCGTAGTTATCTACACGACGGGGAGTCAGGCAACTATGGATGAACGAAATAGACAGAT
CGCTGAGATAGGTGCCTCACTGATTAAGCATTGGTAACTGTCAGACCAAGTTTACTCATATATACTTTAG
ATTGATTTAAAACTTCATTTTTAATTTAAAAGGATCTAGGTGAAGATCCTTTTTGATAATCTCATGACCA
AAATCCCTTAACGTGAGTTTTCGTTCCACTGAGCGTCAGACCCCGTAGAAAAGATCAAAGGATCTTCTTG
AGATCCTTTTTTTCTGCGCGTAATCTGCTGCTTGCAAACAAAAAAACCACCGCTACCAGCGGTGGTTTGT
TTGCCGGATCAAGAGCTACCAACTCTTTTTCCGAAGGTAACTGGCTTCAGCAGAGCGCAGATACCAAATA
CTGTTCTTCTAGTGTAGCCGTAGTTAGGCCACCACTTCAAGAACTCTGTAGCACCGCCTACATACCTCGC
TCTGCTAATCCTGTTACCAGTGGCTGCTGCCAGTGGCGATAAGTCGTGTCTTACCGGGTTGGACTCAAGA
CGATAGTTACCGGATAAGGCGCAGCGGTCGGGCTGAACGGGGGGTTCGTGCACACAGCCCAGCTTGGAGC
GAACGACCTACACCGAACTGAGATACCTACAGCGTGAGCTATGAGAAAGCGCCACGCTTCCCGAAGGGAG
AAAGGCGGACAGGTATCCGGTAAGCGGCAGGGTCGGAACAGGAGAGCGCACGAGGGAGCTTCCAGGGGGA
AACGCCTGGTATCTTTATAGTCCTGTCGGGTTTCGCCACCTCTGACTTGAGCGTCGATTTTTGTGATGCT
CGTCAGGGGGGCGGAGCCTATGGAAAAACGCCAGCAACGCGGCCTTTTTACGGTTCCTGGCCTTTTGCTG
GCCTTTTGCTCACATGTTCTTTCCTGCGTTATCCCCTGATTCTGTGGATAACCGTATTACCGCCTTTGAG
TGAGCTGATACCGCTCGCCGCAGCCGAACGACCGAGCGCAGCGAGTCAGTGAGCGAGGAAGCGGAAGAGC
GCCCAATACGCAAACCGCCTCTCCCCGCGCGTTGGCCGATTCATTAATGCAGCTGAT
Features (pLannotate 1.2.2; 24 found; start..end, strand, type, name):
      1..19      +  promoter       T7 promoter: promoter for bacteriophage T7 RNA polymerase
     19..43      +  protein_bind   lac operator: The lac repressor binds to the lac operator to inhibit transcription in E. coli. This inhibition can be relieved by adding lactose or isopropyl-β-D-thiogalactopyranoside (IPTG). lac repressor encoded by lacI
     56..78      +  RBS            RBS: efficient ribosome binding site from bacteriophage T7 gene 10 (Olins and Rangwala, 1989)
     92..115     +  CDS            8xHis: 8xHis affinity tag
    131..421     +  CDS            SMT3: SMT3_YEAST - Experimental evidence at protein level: Swiss-Prot protein existence level 1. Not known; suppressor of MIF2 mutations. From Saccharomyces cerevisiae (strain ATCC 204508 / S288c) (Baker's yeast).
    425..442     +  CDS            TEV site (fragment): tobacco etch virus (TEV) protease recognition and cleavage site
    468..490     +  CDS            Strep-Tag II (fragment): peptide that binds Strep-Tactin®, an engineered form of streptavidin
    505..523     -  promoter       SP6 promoter: promoter for bacteriophage SP6 RNA polymerase
    538..587     +  CDS            SET1 (fragment): solubility-enhancement tag derived from T7 phage gene 10B
    595..642     +  terminator     T7 terminator: transcription terminator for bacteriophage T7 RNA polymerase
    671..737     +  CDS            lacZα (fragment): LacZα fragment of β-galactosidase; lacZ fragment
    741..962     -  rep_origin     M13 ori (fragment) (sequence partly withheld): M13 bacteriophage origin of replication; arrow indicates direction of (+) strand synthesis
    963..983     -  misc_feature   MCS (fragment): pUC18/19 multiple cloning site
    982..1000    -  promoter       lac UV5 promoter (fragment): E. coli lac promoter with an "up" mutation
   1015..1036    -  protein_bind   CAP binding site: CAP binding activates transcription in the presence of cAMP. E. coli catabolite activator protein
   1049..2131    -  CDS            lacI: lac repressor; lacI; The lac repressor binds to the lac operator to inhibit transcription in E. coli. This inhibition can be relieved by adding lactose or isopropyl-β-D-thiogalactopyranoside (IPTG).
   2132..2209    -  promoter       lacIq promoter: lacI (mutant); In the lacIq allele, a single base change in the promoter boosts expression of the lacI gene about 10-fold.
   2224..2454    -  rep_origin     f1 ori (fragment) (sequence partly withheld): f1 bacteriophage origin of replication; arrow indicates direction of (+) strand synthesis
   2455..2554    -  misc_feature   bom (fragment): basis of mobility region from pBR322
   2656..2691    -  CDS            rop (fragment): Rop protein, which maintains plasmids at low copy number; rop
   2786..2890    +  promoter       AmpR promoter: bla
   2891..3751    +  CDS            AmpR: β-lactamase; bla; confers resistance to ampicillin, carbenicillin, and related antibiotics
   3922..4510    +  rep_origin     ori: high-copy-number ColE1/pMB1/pBR322/pUC origin of replication
   4693..4749    +  CDS            lacI (fragment): lac repressor; lacI; The lac repressor binds to the lac operator to inhibit transcription in E. coli. This inhibition can be relieved by adding lactose or isopropyl-β-D-thiogalactopyranoside (IPTG).
