[The description below was written by a language model from this plasmid's Addgene catalogue record and pLannotate feature annotations shown in this document.]
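Description:
pExp-Sumo is an empty bacterial expression backbone, derived from pOP2S, for producing recombinant proteins in E. coli as cleavable N-terminal fusions. It is a 4.75 kb, high-copy plasmid carrying a ColE1/pUC-type origin and a β-lactamase gene with its own promoter for ampicillin selection. The annotation also picks up fragments of f1/M13 phage origins, bom, rop, lacZα, a pUC polylinker and a second lacI piece. These appear to be partial remnants of the backbone's construction rather than intact functional elements.

The expression cassette is driven by a T7 promoter immediately followed by a lac operator and the strong ribosome binding site from T7 gene 10. A full-length lacI gene under the lacIq promoter is carried on the plasmid, supplying high repressor levels so that transcription stays off until it is induced with IPTG in a host that provides T7 RNA polymerase. The reading frame begins with an 8xHis tag, continues through the SUMO fusion partner (Smt3 from Saccharomyces cerevisiae), and ends in a TEV protease recognition site. The histidine tag allows metal-affinity purification, and TEV cleavage removes both the tag and the SUMO moiety from the target protein. The gene of interest is inserted after the TEV site, between BsaI and either XhoI or HindIII. A StrepII-tag coding sequence lies just downstream and can optionally be fused to the C-terminus of the target, giving a second affinity handle. A reverse-oriented SP6 promoter sits downstream of the cloning region, and a T7 terminator closes the transcription unit. No insert is present in the deposited plasmid.
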