Addgene plasmid #112574: pExp-Sumo
Purpose: (Empty Backbone) Used for expression of protein in E. coli as TEV cleavable N-terminual 8His and Sumo fusions with optional C-terminal StrepII-tag
Depositing lab: Marko Hyvönen. Depositing organization: University of Cambridge.
Backbone
  Vector backbone: pOP2S
  Vector type: Bacterial Expression
  Tag / fusion protein: 8His (N terminal on backbone); Strep tag (C terminal on backbone)
Growth in bacteria
  Bacterial resistance: Ampicillin, 100 μg/mL
  Growth temperature: 37°C
  Growth strain: DH5alpha
  Copy number: High Copy
Gene/Insert
  Gene/Insert name: None
  Tag / fusion protein: 8His (N terminal on backbone); Strep tag (C terminal on backbone)
Terms and licenses: Academic/Nonprofit Terms; Industry Terms: Not Available to Industry
Depositor comments: Contains N-terminal 8xHis, fusion partner: Sumo (Smt3 from Saccharomyces cerevisiae, UniProtKB: Q12306, PMID: 16084395) followed by TEV protease cleavage site, optional C-terminal StrepII-tag. Cloning of GOI between BsaI and XhoI or HindIII
How to cite: pExp-Sumo was a gift from Marko Hyvönen (Addgene plasmid # 112574 ; http://n2t.net/addgene:112574 ; RRID:Addgene_112574)
